>Addgene plasmid #57285 | Dronpa-MAP4-C-10 | depositor partial sequence | sequence record 88423 | insert sequence
ACGGTCAGATCCGCTAGCGCTACCGGTCGCCACCATGGTGAGTGTGATTAAACCAGACATGAAGATCAAG
CTGCGTATGGAAGGCGCTGTAAATGGACACCCGTTCGCGATTGAAGGAGTTGGCCTTGGGAAGCCTTTCG
AGGGAAAACAGAGTATGGACCTTAAAGTCAAAGAAGGCGGACCTCTGCCTTTCGCCTATGACATCTTGAC
AACTGTGTTCTGTTACGGCAACAGGGTATTCGCCAAATACCCAGAAAATATAGTAGACTATTTCAAGCAG
TCGTTTCCTGAGGGCTACTCTTGGGAACGAAGCATGAATTACGAAGACGGGGGCATTTGTAACGCGACAA
ACGACATAACCCTGGATGGTGACTGTTATATCTATGAAATTCGATTTGATGGTGTGAACTTTCCTGCCAA
TGGTCCAGTTATGCAGAAGAGGACTGTGAAATGGGAGCCATCCACTGAGAAATTGTATGTGCGTGATGGA
GTGCTGAAGGGTGATGTTAACATGGCTCTGTCGCTTGAAGGAGGTGGCCATTACCGATGTGACTTCAAAA
CTACTTATAAAGCTAAGAAGGTTGTCCAGTTGCCAGACTATCACTTTGTGGACCACCACATTGAGATTAA
AAGCCACGACAAAGATTACAGTAATGTTAATCTGCATGAGCACGCCGAAGCGCATTCTGAGCTGCCGAGG
CAGGCCAAGTCCGGACTCAGATCTGGTGGCTCCGCAGGATCCCGGCAAGAAGAAGCAAAGGCTGCTGTAG
GTGTGACTGGAAATGACATCACTACCCCGCCAAACAAGGAGCCACCACCAAGCCCAGAAAAGAAAGCAAA
GCCTTTGGCCACCACTCAACCTGCAAAGACTTCAACATCGAAAGCCAAAACACAGCCCACTTCTCTCCCT
AAGCAACCAGCTCCCACCACCTCTGGTGGGTTGAATAAAAAACCCATGAGCCTCGCCTCAGGCTCAGTGC
CAGCTGCCCCACACAAACGCCCTGCTGCTGCCACTGCTACTGCCAGGCCTTCCACCCTACCTGCCAGAGA
CGTGAAGCCAAAGCCAATTACAGAAGCTAAGGTTGCCGAAAAGCGGACCTCTCCATCCAAGCCTTCATCT
GCCCCAGCCCTCAAACCTGGACCTAAAACCACCCCAACCGTTTCAAAAGCCACATCTCCCTCAACTCTTG
TTTCCACTGGACCAAGTAGTAGAAGTCCAGCTACAACTCTGCCTAAGAGGCCAACCAGCATCAAGACTGA
GGGGAAACCTGCTGATGTCAAAAGGATGACTGCTAAGTCTGCCTCAGCTGACTTGAGTCGCTCAAAGACC
ACCTCTGCCAGTTCTGTGAAGAGAAACACCACTCCCACTGGGGCAGCACCCCCAGCAGGGATGACTTCCA
CTCGAGTCAAGCCCATGTCTGCACCTAGCCGCTCTTCTGGGGCTCTTTCTGTGGACAAGAAGCCCACTTC
CACTAAGCCTAGCTCCTCTGCTCCCAGGGTGAGCCGCCTGGCCACAACTGTTTCTGCCCCTGACCTGAAG
AGTGTTCGCTCCAAGGTCGGCTCTACAGAAAACATCAAACACCAGCCTGGAGGAGGCCGGGCCAAGGTAG
AGAAAAAAACAGAGGCAGCTACCACAGCTGGGAAGCCTGAACCTAATGCAGTCACTAAAGCAGCCGGCTC
CATTGCGAGTGCACAGAAACCGCCTGCTGGGAAAGTCCAGATAGTATCCAAAAAAGTGAGCTACAGTCAT
ATTCAATCCAAGTGTGTTTCCAAGGACAATATTAAGCATGTCCCTGGATGTGGCAATGTTCAGATTCAGA
ACAAGAAAGTGGACATATCCAAGGTCTCCTCCAAGTGTGGGTCCAAAGCTAATATCAAGCACAAGCCTGG
TGGAGGAGATGTCAAGATTGAAAGTCAGAAGTTGAACTTCAAGGAGAAGGCCCAAGCCAAAGTGGGATAG
GGATCCACCGGATCTAGATAACTGATCATAATCAGCCATACCACATTT
