>Addgene plasmid #57285 | Dronpa-MAP4-C-10 | addgene partial sequence | sequence record 132313 | Dronpa-F 5'-ATCACTTTGTGGACCACCAC-3'
ATCTGCATGAGCACGCCGAAGCGCATTCTGAGCTGCCGAGGCAGGCCAAGTCCGGACTCAGATCTGGTGG
CTCCGCAGGATCCCGGCAAGAAGAAGCAAAGGCTGCTGTAGGTGTGACTGGAAATGACATCACTACCCCG
CCAAACAAGGAGCCACCACCAAGCCCAGAAAAGAAAGCAAAGCCTTTGGCCACCACTCAACCTGCAAAGA
CTTCAACATCGAAAGCCAAAACACAGCCCACTTCTCTCCCTAAGCAACCAGCTCCCACCACCTCTGGTGG
GTTGAATAAAAAACCCATGAGCCTCGCCTCAGGCTCAGTGCCAGCTGCCCCACACAAACGCCCTGCTGCT
GCCACTGCTACTGCCAGGCCTTCCACCCTACCTGCCAGAGACGTGAAGCCAAAGCCAATTACAGAAGCTA
AGGTTGCCGAAAAGCGGACCTCTCCATCCAAGCCTTCATCTGCCCCAGCCCTCAAACCTGGACCTAAAAC
CACCCCAACCGTTTCAAAAGCCACATCTCCCTCAACTCTTGTTTCCACTGGACCAAGTAGTAGAAGTCCA
GCTACAACTCTGCCTAAGAGGCCAACCAGCATCAAGACTGAGGGGAAACCTGCTGATGTCAAAAGGATGA
CTGCTAAGTCTGCCTCAGCTGACTTGAGTCGCTCAAAGACCACCTCTGCCAGTTCTGTGAAGAGAAACAC
CACTCCCACTGGGGCAGCACCCCCAGCAGGGATGACTTCCACTCGAGTCAAGCCCATGTCTGCACCTAGC
CGCTCTTCTGGGGCTCTTTCTGTGGACAAGA
