[The description below was written by a language model from this plasmid's Addgene catalogue record.]
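Description:
Dronpa-MAP4-C-10 is a mammalian expression plasmid built on the Dronpa-C1 backbone (about 4.75 kb without the insert), a C1-style fusion vector in which the fluorescent protein sits upstream of the cloning site so that the gene of interest is joined to its C-terminal end. It is maintained in E. coli as a high-copy plasmid under kanamycin selection, and it carries a neomycin resistance marker that allows G418 selection of transfected mammalian cells. No feature table accompanies the record, so the origin of replication and the exact arrangement of the resistance cassette are not stated. The listed 3′ sequencing primer suggests an SV40 polyadenylation signal downstream of the insert.

The payload is mouse MAP4 (microtubule-associated protein 4), expressed from the CMV promoter as a fusion with Dronpa at its N terminus. The "10" in the name probably refers to the length of the linker between the two proteins, but the record does not confirm this, nor does it give the insert size, whether the full coding sequence is present, or the cloning method. Dronpa is a green fluorescent protein, recorded here with excitation at 503 nm and emission at 518 nm, and is generally known for reversible photoswitching between bright and dark states. Because MAP4 binds along microtubules, the fusion serves as a microtubule localization marker. It is typically used to visualise the microtubule cytoskeleton in transfected live or fixed mammalian cells, and Dronpa's switching behaviour also suits it to tracking and super-resolution imaging approaches.
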