Addgene plasmid #57285: Dronpa-MAP4-C-10
Purpose: Localization: Microtubules, Excitation: 503, Emission: 518
Depositing lab: Michael Davidson. Depositing organization: Florida State University, Tallahassee.
Backbone
  Vector backbone: Dronpa-C1
  Backbone size w/o insert (bp): 4750
  Vector type: Mammalian Expression
  Selectable markers: Neomycin (select with G418)
Growth in bacteria
  Bacterial resistance: Kanamycin, 50 μg/mL
  Growth temperature: 37°C
  Growth strain: DH5alpha
  Copy number: High Copy
Gene/Insert
  Gene/Insert name: MAP4 (alt name: NM_008633.4)
  Species: M. musculus (mouse)
  Promoter: CMV
  Tag / fusion protein: Dronpa (N terminal on backbone)
  Cloning method: Unknown
  Sequencing primers: 5′ CMV-F; 3′ SV40pA-R
Terms and licenses: Academic/Nonprofit Terms; Industry Terms
Depositor comments: . Excitation = 503; Emission = 518
How to cite: Dronpa-MAP4-C-10 was a gift from Michael Davidson (Addgene plasmid # 57285 ; http://n2t.net/addgene:57285 ; RRID:Addgene_57285)
